Addgene plasmid #187902: c-Jun
Purpose: Expresses c-Jun in transfected cells
Depositing lab: Jennifer Mitchell. Publication: Differential activation of the connexin 43 promoter by dimers of activator protein-1 transcription factors in myometrial cells. Mitchell JA, Lye SJ. Endocrinology. 2005 Apr;146(4):2048-54. doi: 10.1210/en.2004-1066. Epub 2004 Dec 23. PubMed 15618352.
Backbone
  Vector backbone: pcDNA3.1
  Backbone size w/o insert (bp): 5428
  Total vector size (bp): 6420
  Vector type: Mammalian Expression
Growth in bacteria
  Bacterial resistance: Ampicillin, 100 μg/mL
  Growth temperature: 37°C
  Growth strain: DH5alpha
  Copy number: Unknown
Gene/Insert
  Gene/Insert name: c-Jun (alt name: Jun)
  Species: H. sapiens (human)
  Insert size (bp): 1066
  Entrez Gene: JUN (a.k.a. AP-1, AP1, c-Jun, cJUN, p39)
  Cloning method: Restriction Enzyme; 5′ cloning site HindIII (unknown if destroyed); 3′ cloning site XhoI (unknown if destroyed)
  Sequencing primers: 5′ CMV-F; 3′ BGH-rev
Resource information
  A portion of this plasmid was derived from a plasmid made by: Cloning by Jennifer A Mitchell.
Terms and licenses: Academic/Nonprofit Terms; Industry Terms: Not Available to Industry
How to cite: c-Jun was a gift from Jennifer Mitchell (Addgene plasmid # 187902 ; http://n2t.net/addgene:187902 ; RRID:Addgene_187902)
