[The description below was written by a language model from this plasmid's Addgene catalogue record and pLannotate feature annotations shown in this document.]
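Description:
c-Jun is a mammalian expression plasmid built on the pcDNA3.1 backbone that carries the human JUN coding sequence, encoding the AP-1 family transcription factor c-Jun. The insert (about 1.07 kb according to the catalogue entry) was cloned by restriction enzymes between HindIII and XhoI sites, and the annotated JUN open reading frame sits downstream of the human cytomegalovirus immediate-early enhancer and promoter and upstream of the bovine growth hormone polyadenylation signal. This gives strong constitutive transcription and proper 3′ end processing in transfected cells. A T7 promoter lies between the CMV promoter and the insert and could support in vitro transcription. No epitope tag or reporter fusion is annotated, so the protein appears to be expressed untagged.

The plasmid is propagated in E. coli through a high-copy ColE1/pUC-type origin with ampicillin selection from the β-lactamase gene, and an f1 origin is present for single-stranded DNA production. For mammalian cells, a separate cassette places the neomycin phosphotransferase gene under the SV40 enhancer/early promoter with an SV40 polyadenylation signal, which would allow G418 selection of stable transfectants. Small annotated fragments (ble, lacI, bom, a short HIV-1 LTR match, and the lac promoter/operator region) look like backbone remnants or incidental matches rather than functional payload. The sequenced record is 6,518 nt, slightly longer than the catalogued total of 6,420 bp. The stated purpose is expression of c-Jun in transfected cells, and the associated publication concerns activation of the connexin 43 promoter by different AP-1 dimers in myometrial cells, which suggests use in co-transfection assays of AP-1-dependent transcription.
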