Features (pLannotate 1.2.2; 20 found; start..end, strand, type, name):
     80..409     +  promoter       SV40 promoter: SV40 enhancer and early promoter
    476..1267    +  CDS            neo: KKA2_KLEPN - Also known as kan, nptII. Experimental evidence at protein level: Swiss-Prot protein existence level 1. Resistance to kanamycin, neomycin, paromomycin, ribostamycin, butirosin and gentamicin B. From Klebsiella pneumoniae.
   1291..1449    +  CDS            ble (fragment): BLE_KLEPN - Experimental evidence at protein level: Swiss-Prot protein existence level 1. Binding protein with a strong affinity to the bleomycin family of antibiotics. Binds to CL990; an antimitotic-antibiotic compound. From Klebsiella pneumoniae.
   1444..1565    +  polyA_signal   SV40 poly(A) signal: SV40 polyadenylation signal
   1638..1654    -  protein_bind   lac operator: The lac repressor binds to the lac operator to inhibit transcription in E. coli. This inhibition can be relieved by adding lactose or isopropyl-β-D-thiogalactopyranoside (IPTG). lac repressor encoded by lacI
   1662..1692    -  promoter       lac promoter: promoter for the E. coli lac operon
   1707..1728    -  protein_bind   CAP binding site: CAP binding activates transcription in the presence of cAMP. E. coli catabolite activator protein
   1741..1833    -  CDS            lacI (fragment): lac repressor; lacI; The lac repressor binds to the lac operator to inhibit transcription in E. coli. This inhibition can be relieved by adding lactose or isopropyl-β-D-thiogalactopyranoside (IPTG).
   2016..2604    -  rep_origin     ori: high-copy-number ColE1/pMB1/pBR322/pUC origin of replication
   2775..3635    -  CDS            AmpR: β-lactamase; bla; confers resistance to ampicillin, carbenicillin, and related antibiotics
   3636..3740    -  promoter       AmpR promoter: bla
   3799..3851    -  misc_feature   bom (fragment): basis of mobility region from pBR322
   4006..4385    +  enhancer       CMV enhancer: human cytomegalovirus immediate early enhancer
   4386..4589    +  promoter       CMV promoter: human cytomegalovirus (CMV) immediate early promoter
   4585..4618    +  LTR            5' LTR (truncated) (fragment): truncated 5' long terminal repeat (LTR) from HIV-1
   4634..4652    +  promoter       T7 promoter: promoter for bacteriophage T7 RNA polymerase
   4771..5763    +  CDS            JUN: JUN_HUMAN - Experimental evidence at protein level: Swiss-Prot protein existence level 1. Transcription factor that recognizes and binds to the enhancer heptamer motif 5'-TGA[CG]TCA-3' (PubMed:10995748, PubMed:22083952). Promotes activity of NR5A1 when phosphorylated by HIPK3 leading to increased steroidogenic gene expression upon cAMP signaling pathway stimulation (PubMed:17210646). Involved in activated KRAS-mediated transcriptional activation of USP28 in colorectal cancer (CRC) cells (PubMed:24623306). Binds to the USP28 promoter in colorectal cancer (CRC) cells (PubMed:24623306). From Homo
   5886..6110    +  polyA_signal   bGH poly(A) signal: bovine growth hormone polyadenylation signal
   6114..6135    +  promoter       SV40 promoter (fragment): SV40 enhancer and early promoter
   6156..66      +  rep_origin     f1 ori (across the origin) (sequence partly withheld): f1 bacteriophage origin of replication; arrow indicates direction of (+) strand synthesis
>Addgene plasmid #187902 | c-Jun | addgene full sequence | sequence record 375431 | Addgene NGS Result
GGATTTTGCCGATTTCGGCCTATTGGTTAAAAAATGAGCTGATTTAACAAAAATTTAACGCGAATTAATT
CTGTGGAATGTGTGTCAGTTAGGGTGTGGAAAGTCCCCAGGCTCCCCAGCAGGCAGAAGTATGCAAAGCA
TGCATCTCAATTAGTCAGCAACCAGGTGTGGAAAGTCCCCAGGCTCCCCAGCAGGCAGAAGTATGCAAAG
CATGCATCTCAATTAGTCAGCAACCATAGTCCCGCCCCTAACTCCGCCCATCCCGCCCCTAACTCCGCCC
AGTTCCGCCCATTCTCCGCCCCATGGCTGACTAATTTTTTTTATTTATGCAGAGGCCGAGGCCGCCTCTG
CCTCTGAGCTATTCCAGAAGTAGTGAGGAGGCTTTTTTGGAGGCCTAGGCTTTTGCAAAAAGCTCCCGGG
AGCTTGTATATCCATTTTCGGATCTGATCAAGAGACAGGATGAGGATCGTTTCGCATGATTGAACAAGAT
GGATTGCACGCAGGTTCTCCGGCCGCTTGGGTGGAGAGGCTATTCGGCTATGACTGGGCACAACAGACAA
TCGGCTGCTCTGATGCCGCCGTGTTCCGGCTGTCAGCGCAGGGGCGCCCGGTTCTTTTTGTCAAGACCGA
CCTGTCCGGTGCCCTGAATGAACTGCAGGACGAGGCAGCGCGGCTATCGTGGCTGGCCACGACGGGCGTT
CCTTGCGCAGCTGTGCTCGACGTTGTCACTGAAGCGGGAAGGGACTGGCTGCTATTGGGCGAAGTGCCGG
GGCAGGATCTCCTGTCATCTCACCTTGCTCCTGCCGAGAAAGTATCCATCATGGCTGATGCAATGCGGCG
GCTGCATACGCTTGATCCGGCTACCTGCCCATTCGACCACCAAGCGAAACATCGCATCGAGCGAGCACGT
ACTCGGATGGAAGCCGGTCTTGTCGATCAGGATGATCTGGACGAAGAGCATCAGGGGCTCGCGCCAGCCG
AACTGTTCGCCAGGCTCAAGGCGCGCATGCCCGACGGCGAGGATCTCGTCGTGACCCATGGCGATGCCTG
CTTGCCGAATATCATGGTGGAAAATGGCCGCTTTTCTGGATTCATCGACTGTGGCCGGCTGGGTGTGGCG
GACCGCTATCAGGACATAGCGTTGGCTACCCGTGATATTGCTGAAGAGCTTGGCGGCGAATGGGCTGACC
GCTTCCTCGTGCTTTACGGTATCGCCGCTCCCGATTCGCAGCGCATCGCCTTCTATCGCCTTCTTGACGA
GTTCTTCTGAGCGGGACTCTGGGGTTCGAAATGACCGACCAAGCGACGCCCAACCTGCCATCACGAGATT
TCGATTCCACCGCCGCCTTCTATGAAAGGTTGGGCTTCGGAATCGTTTTCCGGGACGCCGGCTGGATGAT
CCTCCAGCGCGGGGATCTCATGCTGGAGTTCTTCGCCCACCCCAACTTGTTTATTGCAGCTTATAATGGT
TACAAATAAAGCAATAGCATCACAAATTTCACAAATAAAGCATTTTTTTCACTGCATTCTAGTTGTGGTT
TGTCCAAACTCATCAATGTATCTTATCATGTCTGTATACCGTCGACCTCTAGCTAGAGCTTGGCGTAATC
ATGGTCATAGCTGTTTCCTGTGTGAAATTGTTATCCGCTCACAATTCCACACAACATACGAGCCGGAAGC
ATAAAGTGTAAAGCCTGGGGTGCCTAATGAGTGAGCTAACTCACATTAATTGCGTTGCGCTCACTGCCCG
CTTTCCAGTCGGGAAACCTGTCGTGCCAGCTGCATTAATGAATCGGCCAACGCGCGGGGAGAGGCGGTTT
GCGTATTGGGCGCTCTTCCGCTTCCTCGCTCACTGACTCGCTGCGCTCGGTCGTTCGGCTGCGGCGAGCG
GTATCAGCTCACTCAAAGGCGGTAATACGGTTATCCACAGAATCAGGGGATAACGCAGGAAAGAACATGT
GAGCAAAAGGCCAGCAAAAGGCCAGGAACCGTAAAAAGGCCGCGTTGCTGGCGTTTTTCCATAGGCTCCG
CCCCCCTGACGAGCATCACAAAAATCGACGCTCAAGTCAGAGGTGGCGAAACCCGACAGGACTATAAAGA
TACCAGGCGTTTCCCCCTGGAAGCTCCCTCGTGCGCTCTCCTGTTCCGACCCTGCCGCTTACCGGATACC
TGTCCGCCTTTCTCCCTTCGGGAAGCGTGGCGCTTTCTCATAGCTCACGCTGTAGGTATCTCAGTTCGGT
GTAGGTCGTTCGCTCCAAGCTGGGCTGTGTGCACGAACCCCCCGTTCAGCCCGACCGCTGCGCCTTATCC
GGTAACTATCGTCTTGAGTCCAACCCGGTAAGACACGACTTATCGCCACTGGCAGCAGCCACTGGTAACA
GGATTAGCAGAGCGAGGTATGTAGGCGGTGCTACAGAGTTCTTGAAGTGGTGGCCTAACTACGGCTACAC
TAGAAGAACAGTATTTGGTATCTGCGCTCTGCTGAAGCCAGTTACCTTCGGAAAAAGAGTTGGTAGCTCT
TGATCCGGCAAACAAACCACCGCTGGTAGCGGTGGTTTTTTTGTTTGCAAGCAGCAGATTACGCGCAGAA
AAAAAGGATCTCAAGAAGATCCTTTGATCTTTTCTACGGGGTCTGACGCTCAGTGGAACGAAAACTCACG
TTAAGGGATTTTGGTCATGAGATTATCAAAAAGGATCTTCACCTAGATCCTTTTAAATTAAAAATGAAGT
TTTAAATCAATCTAAAGTATATATGAGTAAACTTGGTCTGACAGTTACCAATGCTTAATCAGTGAGGCAC
CTATCTCAGCGATCTGTCTATTTCGTTCATCCATAGTTGCCTGACTCCCCGTCGTGTAGATAACTACGAT
ACGGGAGGGCTTACCATCTGGCCCCAGTGCTGCAATGATACCGCGAGACCCACGCTCACCGGCTCCAGAT
TTATCAGCAATAAACCAGCCAGCCGGAAGGGCCGAGCGCAGAAGTGGTCCTGCAACTTTATCCGCCTCCA
TCCAGTCTATTAATTGTTGCCGGGAAGCTAGAGTAAGTAGTTCGCCAGTTAATAGTTTGCGCAACGTTGT
TGCCATTGCTACAGGCATCGTGGTGTCACGCTCGTCGTTTGGTATGGCTTCATTCAGCTCCGGTTCCCAA
CGATCAAGGCGAGTTACATGATCCCCCATGTTGTGCAAAAAAGCGGTTAGCTCCTTCGGTCCTCCGATCG
TTGTCAGAAGTAAGTTGGCCGCAGTGTTATCACTCATGGTTATGGCAGCACTGCATAATTCTCTTACTGT
CATGCCATCCGTAAGATGCTTTTCTGTGACTGGTGAGTACTCAACCAAGTCATTCTGAGAATAGTGTATG
CGGCGACCGAGTTGCTCTTGCCCGGCGTCAATACGGGATAATACCGCGCCACATAGCAGAACTTTAAAAG
TGCTCATCATTGGAAAACGTTCTTCGGGGCGAAAACTCTCAAGGATCTTACCGCTGTTGAGATCCAGTTC
GATGTAACCCACTCGTGCACCCAACTGATCTTCAGCATCTTTTACTTTCACCAGCGTTTCTGGGTGAGCA
AAAACAGGAAGGCAAAATGCCGCAAAAAAGGGAATAAGGGCGACACGGAAATGTTGAATACTCATACTCT
TCCTTTTTCAATATTATTGAAGCATTTATCAGGGTTATTGTCTCATGAGCGGATACATATTTGAATGTAT
TTAGAAAAATAAACAAATAGGGGTTCCGCGCACATTTCCCCGAAAAGTGCCACCTGACGTCGACGGATCG
GGAGATCTCCCGATCCCCTATGGTGCACTCTCAGTACAATCTGCTCTGATGCCGCATAGTTAAGCCAGTA
TCTGCTCCCTGCTTGTGTGTTGGAGGTCGCTGAGTAGTGCGCGAGCAAAATTTAAGCTACAACAAGGCAA
GGCTTGACCGACAATTGCATGAAGAATCTGCTTAGGGTTAGGCGTTTTGCGCTGCTTCGCGATGTACGGG
CCAGATATACGCGTTGACATTGATTATTGACTAGTTATTAATAGTAATCAATTACGGGGTCATTAGTTCA
TAGCCCATATATGGAGTTCCGCGTTACATAACTTACGGTAAATGGCCCGCCTGGCTGACCGCCCAACGAC
CCCCGCCCATTGACGTCAATAATGACGTATGTTCCCATAGTAACGCCAATAGGGACTTTCCATTGACGTC
AATGGGTGGAGTATTTACGGTAAACTGCCCACTTGGCAGTACATCAAGTGTATCATATGCCAAGTACGCC
CCCTATTGACGTCAATGACGGTAAATGGCCCGCCTGGCATTATGCCCAGTACATGACCTTATGGGACTTT
CCTACTTGGCAGTACATCTACGTATTAGTCATCGCTATTACCATGGTGATGCGGTTTTGGCAGTACATCA
ATGGGCGTGGATAGCGGTTTGACTCACGGGGATTTCCAAGTCTCCACCCCATTGACGTCAATGGGAGTTT
GTTTTGGCACCAAAATCAACGGGACTTTCCAAAATGTCGTAACAACTCCGCCCCATTGACGCAAATGGGC
GGTAGGCGTGTACGGTGGGAGGTCTATATAAGCAGAGCTCTCTGGCTAACTAGAGAACCCACTGCTTACT
GGCTTATCGAAATTAATACGACTCACTATAGGGAGACCCAAGCTGGCTAGCGTTTAAACTTAAGCTTGGT
ACCGAGCTCGGATCCACTAGTAACGGCCGCCAGTGTGCTGGAATTCCAAACTAACCTCACGTGAAGTGAC
GGACTGTTCTATGACTGCAAAGATGGAAACGACCTTCTATGACGATGCCCTCAACGCCTCGTTCCTCCCG
TCCGAGAGCGGACCTTATGGCTACAGTAACCCCAAGATCCTGAAACAGAGCATGACCCTGAACCTGGCCG
ACCCAGTGGGGAGCCTGAAGCCGCACCTCCGCGCCAAGAACTCGGACCTCCTCACCTCGCCCGACGTGGG
GCTGCTCAAGCTGGCGTCGCCCGAGCTGGAGCGCCTGATAATCCAGTCCAGCAACGGGCACATCACCACC
ACGCCGACCCCCACCCAGTTCCTGTGCCCCAAGAACGTGACAGATGAGCAGGAGGGCTTCGCCGAGGGCT
TCGTGCGCGCCCTGGCCGAACTGCACAGCCAGAACACGCTGCCCAGCGTCACGTCGGCGGCGCAGCCGGT
CAACGGGGCAGGCATGGTGGCTCCCGCGGTAGCCTCGGTGGCAGGGGGCAGCGGCAGCGGCGGCTTCAGC
GCCAGCCTGCACAGCGAGCCGCCGGTCTACGCAAACCTCAGCAACTTCAACCCAGGCGCGCTGAGCAGCG
GCGGCGGGGCGCCCTCCTACGGCGCGGCCGGCCTGGCCTTTCCCGCGCAACCCCAGCAGCAGCAGCAGCC
GCCGCACCACCTGCCCCAGCAGATGCCCGTGCAGCACCCGCGGCTGCAGGCCCTGAAGGAGGAGCCTCAG
ACAGTGCCCGAGATGCCCGGCGAGACACCGCCCCTGTCCCCCATCGACATGGAGTCCCAGGAGCGGATCA
AGGCGGAGAGGAAGCGCATGAGGAACCGCATCGCTGCCTCCAAGTGCCGAAAAAGGAAGCTGGAGAGAAT
CGCCCGGCTGGAGGAAAAAGTGAAAACCTTGAAAGCTCAGAACTCGGAGCTGGCGTCCACGGCCAACATG
CTCAGGGAACAGGTGGCACAGCTTAAACAGAAAGTCATGAACCACGTTAACAGTGGGTGCCAACTCATGC
TAACGCAGCAGTTGCAAACATTTTGAAGAGAGACCGTCGGGGGCTGAGGGGCAACGAAAAAAAAAAAAGG
AATTCTGCAGATATCCATCACACTGGCGGCCGCTCGAGTCTAGAGGGCCCGTTTAAACCCGCTGATCAGC
CTCGACTGTGCCTTCTAGTTGCCAGCCATCTGTTGTTTGCCCCTCCCCCGTGCCTTCCTTGACCCTGGAA
GGTGCCACTCCCACTGTCCTTTCCTAATAAAATGAGGAAATTGCATCGCATTGTCTGAGTAGGTGTCATT
CTATTCTGGGGGGTGGGGTGGGGCAGGACAGCAAGGGGGAGGATTGGGAAGACAATAGCAGGCATGCTGG
GGATGCGGTGGGCTCTATGGCTTCTGAGGCGGAAAGAACCAGCTGGGGCTCTAGGGGGTATCCCC
[124 nt withheld, positions 6156-6279]
C
[91 nt withheld, positions 6281-6371]
A
[49 nt withheld, positions 6373-6421]
CCTTTGACGTTGGAGTCCACGTTCTTT
[37 nt withheld, positions 6449-6485]
ACCCTATCTCGGTCTATTCTTTTGATTTATAAG
